Addgene plasmid #108341: pML3
Purpose: (Empty Backbone) MIDAS Level-3 destination vector. Used for initiating Level-3 multigene assembly.
Depositing lab: Andrew Muscroft-Taylor. Depositing organization: Callaghan Innovation. Publication: MIDAS: A Modular DNA Assembly System for Synthetic Biology. van Dolleweerd CJ, Kessans SA, Van de Bittner KC, Bustamante LY, Bundela R, Scott B, Nicholson MJ, Parker EJ. ACS Synth Biol. 2018 Apr 20;7(4):1018-1029. doi: 10.1021/acssynbio.7b00363. Epub 2018 Apr 12. PubMed 29620866.
Backbone
  Vector backbone: pUC19
  Modifications to backbone: Replacement of ampicillin resistance marker with spectinomycin resistance gene. Introduction of lacZ marker for blue-white screening.
  Vector type: Synthetic Biology
  Selectable markers: Spectinomycin
Growth in bacteria
  Bacterial resistance: Spectinomycin, 50 μg/mL
  Growth temperature: 37°C
  Growth strain: DH5alpha
  Copy number: High Copy
Gene/Insert
  Cloning method: Restriction Enzyme
Terms and licenses: Academic/Nonprofit Terms; Industry Terms: Not Available to Industry
How to cite: pML3 was a gift from Andrew Muscroft-Taylor (Addgene plasmid # 108341 ; http://n2t.net/addgene:108341 ; RRID:Addgene_108341)
