[The description below was written by a language model from this plasmid's Addgene catalogue record and pLannotate feature annotations shown in this document.]
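Description:
pML3 is an empty destination vector belonging to MIDAS, a modular DNA assembly system for synthetic biology, where it serves as the Level-3 recipient used to start a multigene assembly. It is a small (about 3.0 kb) pUC19-derived plasmid propagated in E. coli at high copy number from the ColE1/pUC-type origin. The original ampicillin resistance marker has been replaced with a spectinomycin resistance gene. The feature table shows this as a complete aadA (aminoglycoside adenylyltransferase) coding sequence, which confers resistance to both spectinomycin and streptomycin. Upstream of it lie short fragments of a class 1 integron Pc promoter and of a gentamicin acetyltransferase gene, which probably came along with the source of the resistance cassette, and a remnant of the bla promoter sits just downstream. An f1 bacteriophage origin is also annotated.

The only functional cargo is a lacZα screening cassette, made up of a CAP binding site, lac promoter, lac operator and the LacZα fragment, with a small residual piece of lacI next to it. In a suitable α-complementing host this cassette gives blue colonies. Displacement of the marker by incoming DNA gives white colonies, so assembled products can be told apart from unmodified vector. The record lists the cloning method only as restriction enzyme based. It does not name the enzymes, the recognition sites or the overhangs that flank the lacZα region, and no such sites appear in the feature table. No insert, eukaryotic promoter or host-specific selection marker is recorded, consistent with its role as a bacterial-maintenance backbone into which lower-level transcription-unit modules are loaded.
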