Features (pLannotate 1.2.2; 11 found; start..end, strand, type, name):
    184..772     -  rep_origin     ori: high-copy-number ColE1/pMB1/pBR322/pUC origin of replication
    982..1005    +  promoter       Pc promoter (fragment): intI1 (promoter lies within the coding sequence); class 1 integron promoter
   1181..1237    +  CDS            GmR (fragment): gentamycin acetyltransferase; aacC1; confers resistance to gentamycin
   1244..2035    +  CDS            SmR: aminoglycoside adenylyltransferase (Murphy, 1985); aadA; confers resistance to spectinomycin and streptomycin
   2044..2101    -  promoter       AmpR promoter (fragment): bla
   2127..2582    -  rep_origin     f1 ori (sequence partly withheld): f1 bacteriophage origin of replication; arrow indicates direction of (+) strand synthesis
   2634..2807    -  CDS            lacZα: LacZα fragment of β-galactosidase; lacZ fragment
   2827..2843    -  protein_bind   lac operator: The lac repressor binds to the lac operator to inhibit transcription in E. coli. This inhibition can be relieved by adding lactose or isopropyl-β-D-thiogalactopyranoside (IPTG). lac repressor encoded by lacI
   2851..2881    -  promoter       lac promoter: promoter for the E. coli lac operon
   2896..2917    -  protein_bind   CAP binding site: CAP binding activates transcription in the presence of cAMP. E. coli catabolite activator protein
   2949..1       -  CDS            lacI (fragment) (across the origin): lac repressor; lacI; The lac repressor binds to the lac operator to inhibit transcription in E. coli. This inhibition can be relieved by adding lactose or isopropyl-β-D-thiogalactopyranoside (IPTG).
>Addgene plasmid #108341 | pML3 | addgene full sequence | sequence record 209530 | Addgene NGS Result
CTCTTCCGCTTCCTCGCTCACTGACTCGCTGCGCTCGGTCGTTCGGCTGCGGCGAGCGGTATCAGCTCAC
TCAAAGGCGGTAATACGGTTATCCACAGAATCAGGGGATAACTCAGGAAAGAACATGTGAGCAAAAGGCC
AGCAAAAGGCCAGGAACCGTAAAAAGGCCGCGTTGCTGGCGTTTTTCCATAGGCTCCGCCCCCCTGACGA
GCATCACAAAAATCGACGCTCAAGTCAGAGGTGGCGAAACCCGACAGGACTATAAAGATACCAGGCGTTT
CCCCCTGGAAGCTCCCTCGTGCGCTCTCCTGTTCCGACCCTGCCGCTTACCGGATACCTGTCCGCCTTTC
TCCCTTCGGGAAGCGTGGCGCTTTCTCATAGCTCACGCTGTAGGTATCTCAGTTCGGTGTAGGTCGTTCG
CTCCAAGCTGGGCTGTGTGCACGAACCCCCCGTTCAGCCCGACCGCTGCGCCTTATCCGGTAACTATCGT
CTTGAGTCCAACCCGGTAAGACACGACTTATCGCCACTGGCAGCAGCCACTGGTAACAGGATTAGCAGAG
CGAGGTATGTAGGCGGTGCTACAGAGTTCTTGAAGTGGTGGCCTAACTACGGCTACACTAGAAGAACAGT
ATTTGGTATCTGCGCTCTGCTGAAGCCAGTTACCTTCGGAAAAAGAGTTGGTAGCTCTTGATCCGGCAAA
CAAACCACCGCTGGTAGCGGTGGTTTTTTTGTTTGCAAGCAGCAGATTACGCGCAGAAAAAAAGGATCTC
AAGAAGATCCTTTGATCTTTTCTACGGGGTCTGACGCTCAGTGGAACGAAAACTCACGTTAAGGGATTTT
GGTCATGAGATTATCAAAAAGGATCTTCACCTAGATCCTTTTAAATTAAAAATGAAGTTTTAAATCAATC
TAAAGTATATATGAGTAAACTTGGTCTGACAGACCGGACGTCGATATCCGGATGAAGGCACGAACCCAGT
GGACATAAGCCTGTTCGGTTCGTAAGCTGTAATGCAAGTAGCGTATGCGCTCACGCAACTGGTCCAGAAC
CTTGACCGAACGCAGCGGTGGTAACGGCGCAGTGGCGGTTTTCATGGCTTGTTATGACTGTTTTTTTGGG
GTACAGTCTATGCCTCGTGCATCCAAGCAGCAAGCGCGTTACGCCGTGGGTCGATGTTTGATGTTATGGA
GCAGCAACGATGTTACGCAGCAGGGCAGTCGCCCTAAAACAAAGTTAAACATCATGAGGGAAGCGGTGAT
CGCCGAAGTATCTACTCAACTATCAGAGGTAGTTGGCGTCATCGAGCGCCATCTCGAACCGACGTTGCTG
GCCGTACATTTGTACGGCTCCGCAGTGGATGGCGGCCTGAAGCCACACAGTGATATTGATTTGCTGGTTA
CGGTGACCGTAAGGCTTGATGAAACAACGCGGCGAGCTTTGATCAACGACCTTTTGGAAACTTCGGCTTC
CCCTGGAGAGAGCGAGATTCTCCGCGCTGTAGAAGTCACCATTGTTGTGCACGACGACATCATTCCGTGG
CGTTATCCAGCTAAGCGCGAACTGCAATTTGGAGAATGGCATCGCAATGACATTCTTGCAGGTATCTTCG
AGCCAGCCACGATCGACATTGATCTGGCTATCTTGCTGACAAAAGCAAGAGAACATAGCGTTGCCTTGGT
AGGTCCAGCGGCGGAGGAACTCTTTGATCCGGTTCCTGAACAGGATCTATTTGAGGCGCTAAATGAAACC
TTAACGCTATGGAACTCGCCGCCCGACTGGGCTGGCGATGAGCGAAATGTAGTGCTTACGTTGTCCCGCA
TTTGGTACAGCGCAGTAACCGGCAAAATCGCGCCGAAGGATGTCGCTGCCGACTGGGCAATGGAGCGCCT
GCCGGCCCAGTATCAGCCCGTCATACTTGAAGCTAGACAGGCTTATCTTGGACAAGAAGAAGATCGCTTG
GCCTCGCGCGCAGATCAGTTGGAAGAATTTGTCCACTACGTGAAAGGCGAGATCACCAAGGTAGTCGGCA
AATAAGAATTAATTCATGAGCGGATACATATTTGAATGTATTTAGAAAAATAAACAAATAGGGGTTCCGC
GCACATTTCCCCGAAAAGTGCCACCTAAATTGTAAGCGTTAATATTTTGTTAAAATTCGCGTTAAATTTT
TGTTAAATCAGCTCATTTTTTAACCAATAGGCCGAAATCGGCAAAATCCCTTATAAATCAAAAGAATAGA
CCGAGATAGGGT
[37 nt withheld, positions 2253-2289]
AAAGAACGTGGACTCCAATGTCAAAGG
[49 nt withheld, positions 2317-2365]
T
[71 nt withheld, positions 2367-2437]
TCTTGACGGGGAAAGCCGGCG
[124 nt withheld, positions 2459-2582]
CCCATTCGCCAGTGTCATTGCTTGCAGGTGTTATTACCAGGCAAAGCGCCATTCGCCATTCAGGCTGCGC
AACTGTTGGGAAGGGCGATCGGTGCGGGCCTCTTCGCTATTACGCCAGCTGGCGAAAGGGGGATGTGCTG
CAAGGCGATTAAGTTGGGTAACGCCAGGGTTTTCCCAGTCACGACGTTGTAAAACGACGGCCAGTGAATC
CGTAATCATGGTCATAGCTGTTTCCTGTGTGAAATTGTTATCCGCTCACAATTCCACACAACATACGAGC
CGGAAGCATAAAGTGTAAAGCCTGGGGTGCCTAATGAGTGAGCTAACTCACATTAATTGCGTTGCGCCAC
CTGCCCGCCGTAGGCATCACTGCCCGCTTTCCAGTCGGGAAACCTGTCGTGCCAGCTGCATTAATGAATC
GGCCAACGCGCGGGGAGAGGCGGTTTGCGTATTGGGCG
